Addgene plasmid #143110: TFORF1408
Purpose: Lentiviral vector for overexpressing transcription factor ORFs with unique 24-bp barcodes. Barcodes facilitate identification of transcription factors in pooled screens.
Depositing lab: Feng Zhang. Depositing organization: Broad Institute. Publication: A transcription factor atlas of directed differentiation. Joung J, Ma S, Tay T, Geiger-Schuller KR, Kirchgatterer PC, Verdine VK, Guo B, Arias-Garcia MA, Allen WE, Singh A, Kuksenko O, Abudayyeh OO, Gootenberg JS, Fu Z, Macrae RK, Buenrostro JD, Regev A, Zhang F. Cell. 2023 Jan 5;186(1):209-229.e26. doi: 10.1016/j.cell.2022.11.026. PubMed 36608654.
Backbone
  Vector backbone: pLX_TRC317
  Backbone manufacturer: Broad Institute Genetic Perturbation Platform
  Backbone size w/o insert (bp): 8264
  Vector type: Mammalian Expression, Lentiviral
  Selectable markers: Puromycin
Growth in bacteria
  Bacterial resistance: Ampicillin, 100 μg/mL
  Growth temperature: 37°C
  Growth strain: NEB Stable
  Copy number: High Copy
Gene/Insert
  Gene/Insert name: ZNF559
  Species: H. sapiens (human)
  Insert size (bp): 1910
  Entrez Gene: ZNF559 (a.k.a. NBLA00121)
  Promoter: EF1a
  Cloning method: Unknown
  Sequencing primers: 5′ GGGTGGAGACTGAAGTTAGGCCAG; 3′ CACATAGCGTAAAAGGAGCAACATAG
Terms and licenses: Academic/Nonprofit Terms; Industry Terms: Not Available to Industry
Depositor comments: NM_001202406,ENST00000587557 . The transcription factor ORF portion of this plasmid was synthesized by Genewiz. Please test multiple small colonies in case of plasmid recombination. To make this collection available in a timely manner, a portion of this collection was not fully sequenced by Addgene. If an Addgene verified full plasmid sequence is not available, please contact us prior to placing an order to request the full sequence.
How to cite: TFORF1408 was a gift from Feng Zhang (Addgene plasmid # 143110 ; http://n2t.net/addgene:143110 ; RRID:Addgene_143110)
