[The description below was written by a language model from this plasmid's Addgene catalogue record and pLannotate feature annotations shown in this document.]
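Description:
TFORF1408 is a third-generation-style, self-inactivating lentiviral expression plasmid built on the pLX_TRC317 backbone. It is one member of a barcoded human transcription factor ORF collection. It carries the human zinc-finger gene ZNF559 (a roughly 1.9 kb synthesized insert corresponding to a specific annotated transcript isoform) under the strong constitutive EF-1α promoter. According to the record, each ORF in the collection is paired with a unique 24-bp barcode, so that the transcription factor delivered to a cell can be identified by sequencing in pooled overexpression screens. The barcode itself is not annotated in the feature table. The automated annotation detects ZNF559 only as two fragments flanking an unannotated stretch, which probably reflects isoform differences from the reference protein rather than a disrupted ORF, though the record does not settle this.

The viral portion runs from an RSV promoter-driven truncated 5' LTR through the HIV-1 Ψ packaging signal, a partial gag sequence and the RRE to a ΔU3 3' LTR. The hybrid RSV/LTR permits Tat-independent production of genomic RNA, and the U3 deletion inactivates the LTR promoter after integration. Inside this unit, an SV40 early promoter drives the puromycin resistance gene for selecting transduced mammalian cells. This is followed by a cPPT/CTS, which aids nuclear import, and then the EF-1α–ZNF559 cassette. A WPRE downstream of the ORF enhances transcript stability and expression. Outside the LTRs, the plasmid has an SV40 poly(A) signal and origin, an f1 origin, ampicillin resistance and a high-copy pUC-type origin for propagation in E. coli. The depositor notes that the plasmid is prone to recombination, as is common for LTR-containing vectors.
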