Features (pLannotate 1.2.2; 32 found; start..end, strand, type, name):
      5..231     +  promoter       RSV promoter: Rous sarcoma virus enhancer/promoter
    232..412     +  LTR            5' LTR (truncated): truncated 5' long terminal repeat (LTR) from HIV-1
    459..584     +  misc_feature   HIV-1 Ψ: packaging signal of human immunodeficiency virus type 1
    568..931     +  CDS            HIV-1 gag (fragment): gag protein from human immunodeficiency virus 1; gag
   1077..1310    +  misc_feature   RRE: The Rev response element (RRE) of HIV-1 allows for Rev-dependent mRNA export from the nucleus to the cytoplasm.
   1687..1713    +  CDS            Rev (fragment): human immunodeficiency virus 1 (HIV-1) Rev protein; rev; enhances nuclear export of unspliced and incompletely spliced viral mRNAs
   1720..1743    +  promoter       SV40 promoter (fragment): SV40 early promoter
   1744..1815    +  promoter       SV40 promoter (fragment): SV40 enhancer and early promoter
   1839..1974    +  rep_origin     SV40 ori: SV40 origin of replication
   2020..2616    +  CDS            PuroR (fragment): puromycin N-acetyltransferase; pac from Streptomyces; confers resistance to puromycin
   2665..2782    +  misc_feature   cPPT/CTS: central polypurine tract and central termination sequence of HIV-1
   2847..2913    +  CDS            small t antigen (fragment): SV40 (simian virus 40) small t antigen
   2920..4098    +  promoter       EF-1α promoter: strong constitutive promoter for human elongation factor EF-1α
   4307..5053    +  CDS            ZNF559 (fragment): ZN559_HUMAN - Experimental evidence at protein level: Swiss-Prot protein existence level 1. May be involved in transcriptional regulation. From Homo sapiens (Human).
   5867..5920    +  CDS            ZNF559 (fragment): ZN559_HUMAN - Experimental evidence at protein level: Swiss-Prot protein existence level 1. May be involved in transcriptional regulation. From Homo sapiens (Human).
   5936..5989    +  promoter       U6 promoter (fragment): RNA polymerase III promoter for human U6 snRNA
   6031..6619    +  misc_feature   WPRE: woodchuck hepatitis virus posttranscriptional regulatory element
   6670..6689    +  misc_feature   cPPT/CTS (fragment): central polypurine tract and central termination sequence of HIV-1
   6691..6924    +  LTR            3' LTR (ΔU3): self-inactivating 3' long terminal repeat (LTR) from HIV-1
   7002..7123    +  polyA_signal   SV40 poly(A) signal: SV40 polyadenylation signal
   7163..7298    +  rep_origin     SV40 ori: SV40 origin of replication
   7319..7337    -  promoter       T7 promoter: promoter for bacteriophage T7 RNA polymerase
   7345..7500    +  CDS            lacZα (fragment): LacZα fragment of β-galactosidase; lacZ fragment
   7505..7933    +  rep_origin     f1 ori (sequence partly withheld): f1 bacteriophage origin of replication; arrow indicates direction of (+) strand synthesis
   7986..8090    +  promoter       AmpR promoter: bla
   8091..8951    +  CDS            AmpR: β-lactamase; bla; confers resistance to ampicillin, carbenicillin, and related antibiotics
   9122..9710    +  rep_origin     ori: high-copy-number ColE1/pMB1/pBR322/pUC origin of replication
   9893..9985    +  CDS            lacI (fragment): lac repressor; lacI; The lac repressor binds to the lac operator to inhibit transcription in E. coli. This inhibition can be relieved by adding lactose or isopropyl-β-D-thiogalactopyranoside (IPTG).
   9998..10019   +  protein_bind   CAP binding site: CAP binding activates transcription in the presence of cAMP. E. coli catabolite activator protein
  10034..10064   +  promoter       lac promoter: promoter for the E. coli lac operon
  10072..10088   +  protein_bind   lac operator: The lac repressor binds to the lac operator to inhibit transcription in E. coli. This inhibition can be relieved by adding lactose or isopropyl-β-D-thiogalactopyranoside (IPTG). lac repressor encoded by lacI
  10133..10151   +  promoter       T3 promoter: promoter for bacteriophage T3 RNA polymerase
>Addgene plasmid #143110 | TFORF1408 | addgene full sequence | sequence record 397830 | Addgene NGS Result
TTAATGTAGTCTTATGCAATACTCTTGTAGTCTTGCAACATGGTAACGATGAGTTAGCAACATGCCTTAC
AAGGAGAGAAAAAGCACCGTGCATGCCGATTGGTGGAAGTAAGGTGGTACGATCGTGCCTTATTAGGAAG
GCAACAGACGGGTCTGACATGGATTGGACGAACCACTGAATTGCCGCATTGCAGAGATATTGTATTTAAG
TGCCTAGCTCGATACATAAACGGGTCTCTCTGGTTAGACCAGATCTGAGCCTGGGAGCTCTCTGGCTAAC
TAGGGAACCCACTGCTTAAGCCTCAATAAAGCTTGCCTTGAGTGCTTCAAGTAGTGTGTGCCCGTCTGTT
GTGTGACTCTGGTAACTAGAGATCCCTCAGACCCTTTTAGTCAGTGTGGAAAATCTCTAGCAGTGGCGCC
CGAACAGGGACTTGAAAGCGAAAGGGAAACCAGAGGAGCTCTCTCGACGCAGGACTCGGCTTGCTGAAGC
GCGCACGGCAAGAGGCGAGGGGCGGCGACTGGTGAGTACGCCAAAAATTTTGACTAGCGGAGGCTAGAAG
GAGAGAGATGGGTGCGAGAGCGTCAGTATTAAGCGGGGGAGAATTAGATCGCGATGGGAAAAAATTCGGT
TAAGGCCAGGGGGAAAGAAAAAATATAAATTAAAACATATAGTATGGGCAAGCAGGGAGCTAGAACGATT
CGCAGTTAATCCTGGCCTGTTAGAAACATCAGAAGGCTGTAGACAAATACTGGGACAGCTACAACCATCC
CTTCAGACAGGATCAGAAGAACTTAGATCATTATATAATACAGTAGCAACCCTCTATTGTGTGCATCAAA
GGATAGAGATAAAAGACACCAAGGAAGCTTTAGACAAGATAGAGGAAGAGCAAAACAAAAGTAAGACCAC
CGCACAGCAAGCGGCCGCTGATCTTCAGACCTGGAGGAGGAGATATGAGGGACAATTGGAGAAGTGAATT
ATATAAATATAAAGTAGTAAAAATTGAACCATTAGGAGTAGCACCCACCAAGGCAAAGAGAAGAGTGGTG
CAGAGAGAAAAAAGAGCAGTGGGAATAGGAGCTTTGTTCCTTGGGTTCTTGGGAGCAGCAGGAAGCACTA
TGGGCGCAGCGTCAATGACGCTGACGGTACAGGCCAGACAATTATTGTCTGGTATAGTGCAGCAGCAGAA
CAATTTGCTGAGGGCTATTGAGGCGCAACAGCATCTGTTGCAACTCACAGTCTGGGGCATCAAGCAGCTC
CAGGCAAGAATCCTGGCTGTGGAAAGATACCTAAAGGATCAACAGCTCCTGGGGATTTGGGGTTGCTCTG
GAAAACTCATTTGCACCACTGCTGTGCCTTGGAATGCTAGTTGGAGTAATAAATCTCTGGAACAGATTTG
GAATCACACGACCTGGATGGAGTGGGACAGAGAAATTAACAATTACACAAGCTTAATACACTCCTTAATT
GAAGAATCGCAAAACCAGCAAGAAAAGAATGAACAAGAATTATTGGAATTAGATAAATGGGCAAGTTTGT
GGAATTGGTTTAACATAACAAATTGGCTGTGGTATATAAAATTATTCATAATGATAGTAGGAGGCTTGGT
AGGTTTAAGAATAGTTTTTGCTGTACTTTCTATAGTGAATAGAGTTAGGCAGGGATATTCACCATTATCG
TTTCAGACCCACCTCCCAACCCCGAGGGGACCCATGCATTGCATCTCAATTAGTCAGCAACCAGGTGTGG
AAAGTCCCCAGGCTCCCCAGCAGGCAGAAGTATGCAAAGCATGCGTCTCAATTAGTCAGCAACCATAGTC
CCGCCCCTAACTCCGCCCATCCCGCCCCTAACTCCGCCCAGTTCCGCCCATTCTCCGCCCCATGGCTGAC
TAATTTTTTTTATTTATGCAGAGGCCGAGGCCGCCTCGGCCTCTGAGCTATTCCAGAAGTAGTGAGGAGG
CTTTTTTGGAGGCCTAGGCTTTTGCAAAAAGCTTTCTAGAGGTACCACCGGAGCTTACCATGACCGAGTA
CAAGCCCACGGTGCGCCTCGCCACCCGCGACGACGTCCCCAGGGCCGTACGCACCCTCGCCGCCGCGTTC
GCCGACTACCCCGCCACGCGCCACACCGTCGATCCGGACCGCCACATCGAGCGGGTCACCGAGCTGCAAG
AACTCTTCCTCACGCGCGTCGGGCTCGACATCGGCAAGGTGTGGGTCGCGGACGACGGCGCCGCCGTGGC
GGTCTGGACCACGCCGGAGAGCGTCGAAGCGGGGGCGGTGTTCGCCGAGATCGGCCCGCGCATGGCCGAG
TTGAGCGGTTCCCGGCTGGCCGCGCAGCAACAGATGGAAGGCCTCCTGGCGCCGCACCGGCCCAAGGAGC
CCGCGTGGTTCCTGGCCACCGTCGGCGTCTCGCCCGACCACCAGGGCAAGGGTCTGGGCAGCGCCGTCGT
GCTCCCCGGAGTGGAGGCGGCCGAGCGCGCCGGGGTGCCCGCCTTCCTGGAGACCTCCGCGCCCCGCAAC
CTCCCCTTCTACGAGCGGCTCGGCTTCACCGTCACCGCCGACGTCGAGGTGCCCGAAGGACCGCGCACCT
GGTGCATGACCCGCAAGCCCGGTGCCAGTTAACGAATTCTAGATCTTGAGACAAATGGCAGTATTCATCC
ACAATTTTAAAAGAAAAGGGGGGATTGGGGGGTACAGTGCAGGGGAAAGAATAGTAGACATAATAGCAAC
AGACATACAAACTAAAGAATTACAAAAACAAATTACAAAAATTCAAAATTTTCGGGTTTATTACAGGGAC
AGCAGAGATCCACTTTGGCGCCGGCTCGAGGCCTGCAGGTGCAAAGATGGATAAAGTTTTAAACAGAGAG
GAATCTTTGCAGCTAATGGACCTTCTAGGTCTTGAAAGGAGTGGGAATTGGCTCCGGTGCCCGTCAGTGG
GCAGAGCGCACATCGCCCACAGTCCCCGAGAAGTTGGGGGGAGGGGTCGGCAATTGAACCGGTGCCTAGA
GAAGGTGGCGCGGGGTAAACTGGGAAAGTGATGTCGTGTACTGGCTCCGCCTTTTTCCCGAGGGTGGGGG
AGAACCGTATATAAGTGCAGTAGTCGCCGTGAACGTTCTTTTTCGCAACGGGTTTGCCGCCAGAACACAG
GTAAGTGCCGTGTGTGGTTCCCGCGGGCCTGGCCTCTTTACGGGTTATGGCCCTTGCGTGCCTTGAATTA
CTTCCACCTGGCTGCAGTACGTGATTCTTGATCCCGAGCTTCGGGTTGGAAGTGGGTGGGAGAGTTCGAG
GCCTTGCGCTTAAGGAGCCCCTTCGCCTCGTGCTTGAGTTGAGGCCTGGCCTGGGCGCTGGGGCCGCCGC
GTGCGAATCTGGTGGCACCTTCGCGCCTGTCTCGCTGCTTTCGATAAGTCTCTAGCCATTTAAAATTTTT
GATGACCTGCTGCGACGCTTTTTTTCTGGCAAGATAGTCTTGTAAATGCGGGCCAAGATCTGCACACTGG
TATTTCGGTTTTTGGGGCCGCGGGCGGCGACGGGGCCCGTGCGTCCCAGCGCACATGTTCGGCGAGGCGG
GGCCTGCGAGCGCGGCCACCGAGAATCGGACGGGGGTAGTCTCAAGCTGGCCGGCCTGCTCTGGTGCCTG
GCCTCGCGCCGCCGTGTATCGCCCCGCCCTGGGCGGCAAGGCTGGCCCGGTCGGCACCAGTTGCGTGAGC
GGAAAGATGGCCGCTTCCCGGCCCTGCTGCAGGGAGCTCAAAATGGAGGACGCGGCGCTCGGGAGAGCGG
GCGGGTGAGTCACCCACACAAAGGAAAAGGGCCTTTCCGTCCTCAGCCGTCGCTTCATGTGACTCCACGG
AGTACCGGGCGCCGTCCAGGCACCTCGATTAGTTCTCGAGCTTTTGGAGTACGTCGTCTTTAGGTTGGGG
GGAGGGGTTTTATGCGATGGAGTTTCCCCACACTGAGTGGGTGGAGACTGAAGTTAGGCCAGCTTGGCAC
TTGATGTAATTCTCCTTGGAATTTGCCCTTTTTGAGTTTGGATCTTGGTTCATTCTCAAGCCTCAGACAG
TGGTTCAAAGTTTTTTTCTTCCATTTCAGGTGTCGTGAGGCTAGCACCGCCACCATGCGCATAACGGCCG
CCATCTTAACAGCGCGTTCCCGTTGGCGTCTGAGGAACAGCATCTCTGCCTTCCTGTTCACGGTGACCTT
CGCTTGGTGTCCTCCTGGCCTCAGCAACCTGACAATTCTGTCGTGTCCCGATCATCTTTCTCAAGATGTT
TTCTGTCTTCATGAGTCAAAATTTGAAGAGGAAAGGATGGTGGCTGGGTGGTTGACAAATTACTCTCAGG
ACTCAGTGACCTTTGAGGATGTGGCTGTGGACTTCACCCAGGAGGAGTGGACTTTGCTGGATCAAACTCA
GAGAAACTTATACAGAGATGTGATGCTGGAGAACTATAAGAATCTAGTTGCAGTAGATTGGGAGAGTCAT
ATTAATACCAAATGGTCAGCACCTCAGCAGAATTTTTTGCAGGGGAAAACATCCAGTGTGGTGGAAATGG
AGAGAAACCATTTTGGAGAGGAACTGTTTGACTTTAACCAATGTGAAAAAGCCTTGAGTGAACACTCATG
CCTTAAGACTCACAGGAGAACTTACTTTAGAAAGAAAACCTGTGAGTGTAATCAATGTGAAAAAGCCTTC
AGAAAACCCTCTATCTTTACTTTACACAAGAAAACTGATATCGGAGAGGAACTTCCTAACTGTAATCAAT
GTGAAACAGCCTTCAGCCAACATCTACATCTTGTTTGCAAGAAAACTAGCCAAAATCTACATCTTGTTTG
CAAGAAAACTCACACTCAAGAGAAACCATATAAATGCAGTGACTGTGAAAAAGGCTTACCTTCCTCCTCA
CACCTCAGAGAATGTGTAAGAATTTATGGTGGAGAGAGACCATATACTCATAAGGAGTATGTCGAAACCT
TTTCTCATTCTACAGCCCTTTTTGTACACATGCAAACTCAAGATGGAGAAAAATTCTATGAATGTAAAGC
ATGTGGGAAACCCTTCACTGAGTCGTCATATCTTACTCAACATTTAAGAACTCATAGTAGAGTGTTACCT
ATAGAACATAAGAAATTTGGCAAAGCCTTTGCTTTTTCCCCAGATCTTGCTAAACATATAAGACTTAGAA
CTAGAGGAAAACACTATGTTTGTAATGAATGTGGCAAAGAATTTACTTGTTTCTCAAAACTCAACATTCA
CATAAGGGTTCACACTGGAGAAAAACCGTATGAGTGCAACAAATGTGGGAAAGCCTTCACTGATTCATCA
GGTCTTATAAAACACAGGCGAACTCACACTGGAGAAAAGCCTTATGAATGTAAGGAATGTGGGAAAGCTT
TTGCTAACTCTTCACATCTTACTGTACATATGAGAACTCACACTGGTGAGAAGCCTTATCAATGTAAGGA
ATGTGGAAAAGCCTTTATTAATTCCTCTTCCTTTAAAAGTCACATGCAGACTCATCCTGGTGTAAAACCC
TATGACTGTCAACAGTGTGGGAAAGCCTTCATTCGATCCTCATTTCTTATTCGACATTTGAGAAGTCACA
GTGCAGAAAGGCCTTTTGAATGTGAGGAATGTGGGAAAGCCTTTAGATACTCCTCGCACCTTAGTCAACA
TAAAAGAATACATACAGGGGAGAGGCCATATAAATGTCAAAAGTGTGGGCAAGCCTTCAGTATCTCATCA
GGCCTTACAGTACACATGAGAACTCACACTGGTGAACGGCCCTTTGAATGTCAGGAATGTGGGAAAGCCT
TTACTCGGTCCACATATCTTATTCGACATCTAAGAAGTCATAGTGTGGAGAAACCATATAAGGAATGTGG
GCAAACCTTTAGTAATTCCTCATGCCTTACTGAATGTGTGTAGTAATGAACTAGTCCGTAACTTGAAAGT
ATTTCGATTTCTTGGCTTTATATATCTTGTGGAAAGGACGAAAGTTACCAGAAGGCTCACATCCTACGCG
TTAAGTCGACAATCAACCTCTGGATTACAAAATTTGTGAAAGATTGACTGGTATTCTTAACTATGTTGCT
CCTTTTACGCTATGTGGATACGCTGCTTTAATGCCTTTGTATCATGCTATTGCTTCCCGTATGGCTTTCA
TTTTCTCCTCCTTGTATAAATCCTGGTTGCTGTCTCTTTATGAGGAGTTGTGGCCCGTTGTCAGGCAACG
TGGCGTGGTGTGCACTGTGTTTGCTGACGCAACCCCCACTGGTTGGGGCATTGCCACCACCTGTCAGCTC
CTTTCCGGGACTTTCGCTTTCCCCCTCCCTATTGCCACGGCGGAACTCATCGCCGCCTGCCTTGCCCGCT
GCTGGACAGGGGCTCGGCTGTTGGGCACTGACAATTCCGTGGTGTTGTCGGGGAAATCATCGTCCTTTCC
TTGGCTGCTCGCCTGTGTTGCCACCTGGATTCTGCGCGGGACGTCCTTCTGCTACGTCCCTTCGGCCCTC
AATCCAGCGGACCTTCCTTCCCGCGGCCTGCTGCCGGCTCTGCGGCCTCTTCCGCGTCTTCGCCTTCGCC
CTCAGACGAGTCGGATCTCCCTTTGGGCCGCCTCCCCGCGTCGACTTTAAGACCAATGACTTACAAGGCA
GCTGTAGATCTTAGCCACTTTTTAAAAGAAAAGGGGGGACTGGAAGGGCTAATTCACTCCCAACGAAGAC
AAGATCTGCTTTTTGCTTGTACTGGGTCTCTCTGGTTAGACCAGATCTGAGCCTGGGAGCTCTCTGGCTA
ACTAGGGAACCCACTGCTTAAGCCTCAATAAAGCTTGCCTTGAGTGCTTCAAGTAGTGTGTGCCCGTCTG
TTGTGTGACTCTGGTAACTAGAGATCCCTCAGACCCTTTTAGTCAGTGTGGAAAATCTCTAGCAGTACGT
ATAGTAGTTCATGTCATCTTATTATTCAGTATTTATAACTTGCAAAGAAATGAATATCAGAGAGTGAGAG
GAACTTGTTTATTGCAGCTTATAATGGTTACAAATAAAGCAATAGCATCACAAATTTCACAAATAAAGCA
TTTTTTTCACTGCATTCTAGTTGTGGTTTGTCCAAACTCATCAATGTATCTTATCATGTCTGGCTCTAGC
TATCCCGCCCCTAACTCCGCCCATCCCGCCCCTAACTCCGCCCAGTTCCGCCCATTCTCCGCCCCATGGC
TGACTAATTTTTTTTATTTATGCAGAGGCCGAGGCCGCCTCGGCCTCTGAGCTATTCCAGAAGTAGTGAG
GAGGCTTTTTTGGAGGCCTAGGGACGTACCCAATTCGCCCTATAGTGAGTCGTATTACGCGCGCTCACTG
GCCGTCGTTTTACAACGTCGTGACTGGGAAAACCCTGGCGTTACCCAACTTAATCGCCTTGCAGCACATC
CCCCTTTCGCCAGCTGGCGTAATAGCGAAGAGGCCCGCACCGATCGCCCTTCCCAACAGTTGCGCAGCCT
GAATGGCGAATGGG
[124 nt withheld, positions 7505-7628]
C
[91 nt withheld, positions 7630-7720]
A
[49 nt withheld, positions 7722-7770]
CCTTTGACGTTGGAGTCCACGTTCTTT
[37 nt withheld, positions 7798-7834]
ACCCTATCTCGGTCTATTCTTTTGATTTATAAGGGATTTTGCCGATTTCGGCCTATTGGTTAAAAAATGA
GCTGATTTAACAAAAATTTAACGCGAATTTTAACAAAATATTAACGCTTACAATTTAGGTGGCACTTTTC
GGGGAAATGTGCGCGGAACCCCTATTTGTTTATTTTTCTAAATACATTCAAATATGTATCCGCTCATGAG
ACAATAACCCTGATAAATGCTTCAATAATATTGAAAAAGGAAGAGTATGAGTATTCAACATTTCCGTGTC
GCCCTTATTCCCTTTTTTGCGGCATTTTGCCTTCCTGTTTTTGCTCACCCAGAAACGCTGGTGAAAGTAA
AAGATGCTGAAGATCAGTTGGGTGCACGAGTGGGTTACATCGAACTGGATCTCAACAGCGGTAAGATCCT
TGAGAGTTTTCGCCCCGAAGAACGTTTTCCAATGATGAGCACTTTTAAAGTTCTGCTATGTGGCGCGGTA
TTATCCCGTATTGACGCCGGGCAAGAGCAACTCGGTCGCCGCATACACTATTCTCAGAATGACTTGGTTG
AGTACTCACCAGTCACAGAAAAGCATCTTACGGATGGCATGACAGTAAGAGAATTATGCAGTGCTGCCAT
AACCATGAGTGATAACACTGCGGCCAACTTACTTCTGACAACGATCGGAGGACCGAAGGAGCTAACCGCT
TTTTTGCACAACATGGGGGATCATGTAACTCGCCTTGATCGTTGGGAACCGGAGCTGAATGAAGCCATAC
CAAACGACGAGCGTGACACCACGATGCCTGTAGCAATGGCAACAACGTTGCGCAAACTATTAACTGGCGA
ACTACTTACTCTAGCTTCCCGGCAACAATTAATAGACTGGATGGAGGCGGATAAAGTTGCAGGACCACTT
CTGCGCTCGGCCCTTCCGGCTGGCTGGTTTATTGCTGATAAATCTGGAGCCGGTGAGCGTGGGTCTCGCG
GTATCATTGCAGCACTGGGGCCAGATGGTAAGCCCTCCCGTATCGTAGTTATCTACACGACGGGGAGTCA
GGCAACTATGGATGAACGAAATAGACAGATCGCTGAGATAGGTGCCTCACTGATTAAGCATTGGTAACTG
TCAGACCAAGTTTACTCATATATACTTTAGATTGATTTAAAACTTCATTTTTAATTTAAAAGGATCTAGG
TGAAGATCCTTTTTGATAATCTCATGACCAAAATCCCTTAACGTGAGTTTTCGTTCCACTGAGCGTCAGA
CCCCGTAGAAAAGATCAAAGGATCTTCTTGAGATCCTTTTTTTCTGCGCGTAATCTGCTGCTTGCAAACA
AAAAAACCACCGCTACCAGCGGTGGTTTGTTTGCCGGATCAAGAGCTACCAACTCTTTTTCCGAAGGTAA
CTGGCTTCAGCAGAGCGCAGATACCAAATACTGTTCTTCTAGTGTAGCCGTAGTTAGGCCACCACTTCAA
GAACTCTGTAGCACCGCCTACATACCTCGCTCTGCTAATCCTGTTACCAGTGGCTGCTGCCAGTGGCGAT
AAGTCGTGTCTTACCGGGTTGGACTCAAGACGATAGTTACCGGATAAGGCGCAGCGGTCGGGCTGAACGG
GGGGTTCGTGCACACAGCCCAGCTTGGAGCGAACGACCTACACCGAACTGAGATACCTACAGCGTGAGCT
ATGAGAAAGCGCCACGCTTCCCGAAGGGAGAAAGGCGGACAGGTATCCGGTAAGCGGCAGGGTCGGAACA
GGAGAGCGCACGAGGGAGCTTCCAGGGGGAAACGCCTGGTATCTTTATAGTCCTGTCGGGTTTCGCCACC
TCTGACTTGAGCGTCGATTTTTGTGATGCTCGTCAGGGGGGCGGAGCCTATGGAAAAACGCCAGCAACGC
GGCCTTTTTACGGTTCCTGGCCTTTTGCTGGCCTTTTGCTCACATGTTCTTTCCTGCGTTATCCCCTGAT
TCTGTGGATAACCGTATTACCGCCTTTGAGTGAGCTGATACCGCTCGCCGCAGCCGAACGACCGAGCGCA
GCGAGTCAGTGAGCGAGGAAGCGGAAGAGCGCCCAATACGCAAACCGCCTCTCCCCGCGCGTTGGCCGAT
TCATTAATGCAGCTGGCACGACAGGTTTCCCGACTGGAAAGCGGGCAGTGAGCGCAACGCAATTAATGTG
AGTTAGCTCACTCATTAGGCACCCCAGGCTTTACACTTTATGCTTCCGGCTCGTATGTTGTGTGGAATTG
TGAGCGGATAACAATTTCACACAGGAAACAGCTATGACCATGATTACGCCAAGCGCGCAATTAACCCTCA
CTAAAGGGAACAAAAGCTGGAGCTGCAAGC
