>Addgene plasmid #143110 | TFORF1408 | depositor partial sequence | sequence record 281468 | Insert
ACCGCCACCATGCGCATAACGGCCGCCATCTTAACAGCGCGTTCCCGTTGGCGTCTGAGGAACAGCATCT
CTGCCTTCCTGTTCACGGTGACCTTCGCTTGGTGTCCTCCTGGCCTCAGCAACCTGACAATTCTGTCGTG
TCCCGATCATCTTTCTCAAGATGTTTTCTGTCTTCATGAGTCAAAATTTGAAGAGGAAAGGATGGTGGCT
GGGTGGTTGACAAATTACTCTCAGGACTCAGTGACCTTTGAGGATGTGGCTGTGGACTTCACCCAGGAGG
AGTGGACTTTGCTGGATCAAACTCAGAGAAACTTATACAGAGATGTGATGCTGGAGAACTATAAGAATCT
AGTTGCAGTAGATTGGGAGAGTCATATTAATACCAAATGGTCAGCACCTCAGCAGAATTTTTTGCAGGGG
AAAACATCCAGTGTGGTGGAAATGGAGAGAAACCATTTTGGAGAGGAACTGTTTGACTTTAACCAATGTG
AAAAAGCCTTGAGTGAACACTCATGCCTTAAGACTCACAGGAGAACTTACTTTAGAAAGAAAACCTGTGA
GTGTAATCAATGTGAAAAAGCCTTCAGAAAACCCTCTATCTTTACTTTACACAAGAAAACTGATATCGGA
GAGGAACTTCCTAACTGTAATCAATGTGAAACAGCCTTCAGCCAACATCTACATCTTGTTTGCAAGAAAA
CTAGCCAAAATCTACATCTTGTTTGCAAGAAAACTCACACTCAAGAGAAACCATATAAATGCAGTGACTG
TGAAAAAGGCTTACCTTCCTCCTCACACCTCAGAGAATGTGTAAGAATTTATGGTGGAGAGAGACCATAT
ACTCATAAGGAGTATGTCGAAACCTTTTCTCATTCTACAGCCCTTTTTGTACACATGCAAACTCAAGATG
GAGAAAAATTCTATGAATGTAAAGCATGTGGGAAACCCTTCACTGAGTCGTCATATCTTACTCAACATTT
AAGAACTCATAGTAGAGTGTTACCTATAGAACATAAGAAATTTGGCAAAGCCTTTGCTTTTTCCCCAGAT
CTTGCTAAACATATAAGACTTAGAACTAGAGGAAAACACTATGTTTGTAATGAATGTGGCAAAGAATTTA
CTTGTTTCTCAAAACTCAACATTCACATAAGGGTTCACACTGGAGAAAAACCGTATGAGTGCAACAAATG
TGGGAAAGCCTTCACTGATTCATCAGGTCTTATAAAACACAGGCGAACTCACACTGGAGAAAAGCCTTAT
GAATGTAAGGAATGTGGGAAAGCTTTTGCTAACTCTTCACATCTTACTGTACATATGAGAACTCACACTG
GTGAGAAGCCTTATCAATGTAAGGAATGTGGAAAAGCCTTTATTAATTCCTCTTCCTTTAAAAGTCACAT
GCAGACTCATCCTGGTGTAAAACCCTATGACTGTCAACAGTGTGGGAAAGCCTTCATTCGATCCTCATTT
CTTATTCGACATTTGAGAAGTCACAGTGCAGAAAGGCCTTTTGAATGTGAGGAATGTGGGAAAGCCTTTA
GATACTCCTCGCACCTTAGTCAACATAAAAGAATACATACAGGGGAGAGGCCATATAAATGTCAAAAGTG
TGGGCAAGCCTTCAGTATCTCATCAGGCCTTACAGTACACATGAGAACTCACACTGGTGAACGGCCCTTT
GAATGTCAGGAATGTGGGAAAGCCTTTACTCGGTCCACATATCTTATTCGACATCTAAGAAGTCATAGTG
TGGAGAAACCATATAAGGAATGTGGGCAAACCTTTAGTAATTCCTCATGCCTTACTGAATGTGTGTAGTA
ATGAACTAGTCCGTAACTTGAAAGTATTTCGATTTCTTGGCTTTATATATCTTGTGGAAAGGACGAAAGT
TACCAGAAGGCTCACATCCT
