>Addgene plasmid #143110 | TFORF1408 | depositor partial sequence | sequence record 281469 | Barcode
AAGTTACCAGAAGGCTCACATCCT
